Addgene plasmid #102866: pLEX307-mFzd4
Purpose: Expresses mouse Fzd4 in mammalian cells
Depositing lab: Henry Ho. Depositing organization: University of California, Davis. Publication: Kinesin superfamily protein Kif26b links Wnt5a-Ror signaling to the control of cell and tissue behaviors in vertebrates. Susman MW, Karuna EP, Kunz RC, Gujral TS, Cantu AV, Choi SS, Jong BY, Okada K, Scales MK, Hum J, Hu LS, Kirschner MW, Nishinakamura R, Yamada S, Laird DJ, Jao LE, Gygi SP, Greenberg ME, Ho HH. Elife. 2017 Sep 8;6. pii: e26509. doi: 10.7554/eLife.26509. PubMed 28885975.
Backbone
  Vector backbone: pLEX_307
  Backbone manufacturer: Addgene #41392 (provided by David Root)
  Backbone size w/o insert (bp): 10065
  Total vector size (bp): 11341
  Vector type: Mammalian Expression, Lentiviral
  Selectable markers: Puromycin
Growth in bacteria
  Bacterial resistance: Ampicillin, 100 μg/mL
  Growth temperature: 37°C
  Growth strain: NEB Stable
  Copy number: High Copy
Gene/Insert
  Gene/Insert name: Frizzled 4
  Species: M. musculus (mouse)
  Insert size (bp): 1614
  Mutation: T to C substitution at nucleotide 1149 of Fzd4 ORF. C to T substitution at nucleotide 1248 of Fzd4 ORF. Both substitutions are silent.
  Entrez Gene: Fzd4 (a.k.a. Fz4)
  Promoter: EF1A
  Cloning method: Gateway Cloning
  Sequencing primers: 5′ EF1A promoter forward (TCAAGCCTCAGACAGTGGTTC)
Resource information
  A portion of this plasmid was derived from a plasmid made by: Insert was PCR amplified from Addgene plasmid #42256 (provided by Jeremy Nathans and Chris Garcia) and subcloned into a modified pENTR-2B vector using FseI and AscI sites.
Terms and licenses: Academic/Nonprofit Terms; Industry Terms: Not Available to Industry
How to cite: pLEX307-mFzd4 was a gift from Henry Ho (Addgene plasmid # 102866 ; http://n2t.net/addgene:102866 ; RRID:Addgene_102866)
