[The description below was written by a language model from this plasmid's Addgene catalogue record and pLannotate feature annotations shown in this document.]
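Description:
pLEX307-mFzd4 is a third-generation-style, self-inactivating HIV-1 lentiviral vector for expressing mouse Frizzled 4 (Fzd4), a Wnt receptor, in mammalian cells. It is built on the pLEX_307 Gateway destination backbone. In bacteria it is maintained through a high-copy ColE1/pUC origin with ampicillin resistance, and an f1 origin is also present. The viral genome is transcribed from a chimeric RSV promoter/truncated 5' LTR. It carries the Ψ packaging signal with a gag fragment, the RRE for Rev-dependent nuclear export, a cPPT/CTS, a WPRE to improve transcript expression, and a ΔU3 3' LTR that inactivates LTR promoter activity after integration.

Two cassettes sit between the LTRs. An SV40 early promoter drives puromycin N-acetyltransferase so that transduced cells can be selected. Downstream, the constitutive human EF-1α promoter drives the Fzd4 open reading frame, which is flanked by the attB1 and attB2 sites left by Gateway recombination from a modified pENTR-2B entry clone. The insert carries two nucleotide substitutions that the record describes as silent. The backbone's V5 epitope tag lies beyond attB2. However, the feature table places a reverse-oriented T7 promoter fragment and SV40 poly(A) signal between the end of the coding sequence and attB2, so the record does not establish that the receptor is V5-tagged, and this should be checked against the sequence.

The sequenced record is 10,341 nt, whereas the catalogue lists a total size of 11,341 bp. The record gives the purpose simply as Fzd4 expression in mammalian cells, and the associated study concerns Wnt5a-Ror signaling.
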