Features (pLannotate 1.2.2; 35 found; start..end, strand, type, name):
     18..84      +  CDS            small t antigen (fragment): SV40 (simian virus 40) small t antigen
     91..1269    +  promoter       EF-1α promoter: strong constitutive promoter for human elongation factor EF-1α
   1289..1313    +  protein_bind   attB1: mutant version of attB; recombination site for the Gateway® BP reaction BP Clonase™
   1370..2980    +  CDS            Fzd4: FZD4_MOUSE - Experimental evidence at protein level: Swiss-Prot protein existence level 1. Receptor for Wnt proteins (PubMed:10097073). Most frizzled receptors are coupled to the beta-catenin (CTNNB1) canonical signaling pathway, which leads to the activation of disheveled proteins, inhibition of GSK-3 kinase, nuclear accumulation of beta-catenin (CTNNB1) and activation of Wnt target genes (PubMed:19837033). Plays a critical role in retinal vascularization by acting as a receptor for Wnt proteins and norrin (NDP) (PubMed:19837033). In retina, it can be activated by Wnt protein-binding and also
   2999..3016    -  promoter       T7 promoter (fragment): promoter for bacteriophage T7 RNA polymerase
   3021..3155    -  polyA_signal   SV40 poly(A) signal: SV40 polyadenylation signal
   3245..3269    -  protein_bind   attB2: mutant version of attB; recombination site for the Gateway® BP reaction BP Clonase™
   3277..3318    +  CDS            V5 tag: epitope tag from simian virus 5
   3369..3957    +  misc_feature   WPRE: woodchuck hepatitis virus posttranscriptional regulatory element
   4008..4027    +  misc_feature   cPPT/CTS (fragment): central polypurine tract and central termination sequence of HIV-1
   4029..4262    +  LTR            3' LTR (ΔU3): self-inactivating 3' long terminal repeat (LTR) from HIV-1
   4340..4461    +  polyA_signal   SV40 poly(A) signal: SV40 polyadenylation signal
   4501..4636    +  rep_origin     SV40 ori: SV40 origin of replication
   4657..4675    -  promoter       T7 promoter: promoter for bacteriophage T7 RNA polymerase
   4683..4838    +  CDS            lacZα (fragment): LacZα fragment of β-galactosidase; lacZ fragment
   4843..5271    +  rep_origin     f1 ori (sequence partly withheld): f1 bacteriophage origin of replication; arrow indicates direction of (+) strand synthesis
   5324..5428    +  promoter       AmpR promoter: bla
   5429..6289    +  CDS            AmpR: β-lactamase; bla; confers resistance to ampicillin, carbenicillin, and related antibiotics
   6460..7048    +  rep_origin     ori: high-copy-number ColE1/pMB1/pBR322/pUC origin of replication
   7231..7323    +  CDS            lacI (fragment): lac repressor; lacI; The lac repressor binds to the lac operator to inhibit transcription in E. coli. This inhibition can be relieved by adding lactose or isopropyl-β-D-thiogalactopyranoside (IPTG).
   7336..7357    +  protein_bind   CAP binding site: CAP binding activates transcription in the presence of cAMP. E. coli catabolite activator protein
   7372..7402    +  promoter       lac promoter: promoter for the E. coli lac operon
   7410..7426    +  protein_bind   lac operator: The lac repressor binds to the lac operator to inhibit transcription in E. coli. This inhibition can be relieved by adding lactose or isopropyl-β-D-thiogalactopyranoside (IPTG). lac repressor encoded by lacI
   7471..7489    +  promoter       T3 promoter: promoter for bacteriophage T3 RNA polymerase
   7517..7743    +  promoter       RSV promoter: Rous sarcoma virus enhancer/promoter
   7744..7924    +  LTR            5' LTR (truncated): truncated 5' long terminal repeat (LTR) from HIV-1
   7971..8096    +  misc_feature   HIV-1 Ψ: packaging signal of human immunodeficiency virus type 1
   8080..8443    +  CDS            HIV-1 gag (fragment): gag protein from human immunodeficiency virus 1; gag
   8589..8822    +  misc_feature   RRE: The Rev response element (RRE) of HIV-1 allows for Rev-dependent mRNA export from the nucleus to the cytoplasm.
   9199..9225    +  CDS            Rev (fragment): human immunodeficiency virus 1 (HIV-1) Rev protein; rev; enhances nuclear export of unspliced and incompletely spliced viral mRNAs
   9232..9255    +  promoter       SV40 promoter (fragment): SV40 early promoter
   9256..9327    +  promoter       SV40 promoter (fragment): SV40 enhancer and early promoter
   9351..9486    +  rep_origin     SV40 ori: SV40 origin of replication
   9532..10128   +  CDS            PuroR (fragment): puromycin N-acetyltransferase; pac from Streptomyces; confers resistance to puromycin
  10177..10294   +  misc_feature   cPPT/CTS: central polypurine tract and central termination sequence of HIV-1
>Addgene plasmid #102866 | pLEX307-mFzd4 | addgene full sequence | sequence record 200064 | Addgene NGS Result
GGCCTGCAGGTGCAAAGATGGATAAAGTTTTAAACAGAGAGGAATCTTTGCAGCTAATGGACCTTCTAGG
TCTTGAAAGGAGTGGGAATTGGCTCCGGTGCCCGTCAGTGGGCAGAGCGCACATCGCCCACAGTCCCCGA
GAAGTTGGGGGGAGGGGTCGGCAATTGAACCGGTGCCTAGAGAAGGTGGCGCGGGGTAAACTGGGAAAGT
GATGTCGTGTACTGGCTCCGCCTTTTTCCCGAGGGTGGGGGAGAACCGTATATAAGTGCAGTAGTCGCCG
TGAACGTTCTTTTTCGCAACGGGTTTGCCGCCAGAACACAGGTAAGTGCCGTGTGTGGTTCCCGCGGGCC
TGGCCTCTTTACGGGTTATGGCCCTTGCGTGCCTTGAATTACTTCCACCTGGCTGCAGTACGTGATTCTT
GATCCCGAGCTTCGGGTTGGAAGTGGGTGGGAGAGTTCGAGGCCTTGCGCTTAAGGAGCCCCTTCGCCTC
GTGCTTGAGTTGAGGCCTGGCCTGGGCGCTGGGGCCGCCGCGTGCGAATCTGGTGGCACCTTCGCGCCTG
TCTCGCTGCTTTCGATAAGTCTCTAGCCATTTAAAATTTTTGATGACCTGCTGCGACGCTTTTTTTCTGG
CAAGATAGTCTTGTAAATGCGGGCCAAGATCTGCACACTGGTATTTCGGTTTTTGGGGCCGCGGGCGGCG
ACGGGGCCCGTGCGTCCCAGCGCACATGTTCGGCGAGGCGGGGCCTGCGAGCGCGGCCACCGAGAATCGG
ACGGGGGTAGTCTCAAGCTGGCCGGCCTGCTCTGGTGCCTGGCCTCGCGCCGCCGTGTATCGCCCCGCCC
TGGGCGGCAAGGCTGGCCCGGTCGGCACCAGTTGCGTGAGCGGAAAGATGGCCGCTTCCCGGCCCTGCTG
CAGGGAGCTCAAAATGGAGGACGCGGCGCTCGGGAGAGCGGGCGGGTGAGTCACCCACACAAAGGAAAAG
GGCCTTTCCGTCCTCAGCCGTCGCTTCATGTGACTCCACGGAGTACCGGGCGCCGTCCAGGCACCTCGAT
TAGTTCTCGAGCTTTTGGAGTACGTCGTCTTTAGGTTGGGGGGAGGGGTTTTATGCGATGGAGTTTCCCC
ACACTGAGTGGGTGGAGACTGAAGTTAGGCCAGCTTGGCACTTGATGTAATTCTCCTTGGAATTTGCCCT
TTTTGAGTTTGGATCTTGGTTCATTCTCAAGCCTCAGACAGTGGTTCAAAGTTTTTTTCTTCCATTTCAG
GTGTCGTGAGGCTAGCATCGATTGATCAACAAGTTTGTACAAAAAAGCAGGCTGGCGCCGGAACCAATTC
AGTCGACTGGATCCGGTACCGAATTCAGGCCGGCCTACCATGGCCTGGCCGGGCACAGGGCCGAGCAGCC
GGGGGGCGCCTGGAGGCGTCGGGCTCAGGCTGGGGCTGCTGCTGCAGTTCCTCCTGCTCCTGCGGCCGAC
ACTGGGGTTCGGGGACGAGGAGGAGCGGCGCTGCGACCCCATCCGCATCGCCATGTGCCAGAACCTCGGC
TACAACGTGACCAAGATGCCCAACTTAGTGGGACACGAGCTGCAGACAGACGCCGAGCTGCAGCTGACAA
CTTTCACGCCGCTCATCCAGTACGGCTGCTCCAGCCAGCTGCAGTTCTTCCTTTGTTCGGTTTATGTGCC
AATGTGCACAGAGAAGATCAACATCCCCATCGGCCCGTGCGGTGGCATGTGCCTTTCAGTCAAGAGACGC
TGTGAACCAGTCCTGAGAGAATTTGGGTTTGCCTGGCCCGACACCCTGAACTGCAGCAAGTTCCCGCCCC
AGAACGACCACAACCACATGTGCATGGAAGGACCAGGTGATGAAGAGGTTCCCTTGCCCCACAAGACTCC
CATCCAGCCCGGGGAAGAGTGCCACTCCGTGGGAAGCAATTCTGATCAGTACATCTGGGTGAAGAGGAGC
CTGAACTGTGTTCTCAAGTGTGGCTACGATGCTGGCTTGTACAGCCGCTCAGCTAAGGAGTTCACGGATA
TTTGGATGGCTGTGTGGGCCAGCCTCTGCTTCATCTCCACCACCTTCACCGTGCTGACCTTCCTGATTGA
TTCATCCAGGTTTTCTTACCCTGAGCGCCCCATCATATTTCTCAGTATGTGCTATAATATTTATAGCATT
GCTTATATTGTTCGGCTGACTGTAGGCCGGGAAAGGATATCCTGTGATTTTGAAGAGGCGGCAGAGCCCG
TTCTCATCCAAGAAGGACTTAAGAACACAGGATGTGCAATAATTTTCTTGCTGATGTACTTTTTTGGAAT
GGCCAGCTCCATTTGGTGGGTTATTCTGACACTCACTTGGTTTTTGGCAGCCGGACTCAAGTGGGGTCAT
GAAGCCATTGAAATGCACAGTTCTTATTTCCACATCGCAGCCTGGGCTATTCCCGCAGTGAAAACCATTG
TCATCTTGATTATGAGACTAGTGGATGCCGATGAACTGACTGGCTTGTGCTATGTTGGGAACCAAAACCT
AGATGCCCTCACTGGCTTTGTGGTGGCTCCTCTCTTTACGTATTTGGTGATTGGAACGCTGTTCATTGCG
GCGGGTTTGGTGGCCTTATTCAAAATTCGGTCCAATCTTCAAAAAGACGGGACAAAGACAGACAAGTTGG
AAAGGCTAATGGTCAAGATCGGGGTCTTCTCAGTACTGTACACGGTTCCTGCAACCTGTGTGATTGCCTG
TTATTTCTATGAAATCTCAAACTGGGCACTCTTTCGATATTCTGCAGATGACTCAAACATGGCAGTTGAA
ATGTTGAAAATTTTTATGTCTTTGCTCGTGGGCATCACTTCAGGCATGTGGATTTGGTCTGCCAAAACTC
TTCACACGTGGCAAAAGTGTTCTAACCGATTGGTGAATTCTGGGAAGGTAAAGAGAGAGAAGAGGGGGAA
TGGTTGGGTGAAGCCAGGAAAAGGCAACGAGACTGTGGTATAAGGCGCGCCTCTAGAACTATAGTGAGTC
GTATTACGTAGATCCAGACATGATAAGATACATTGATGAGTTTGGACAAACCACAACTAGAATGCAGTGA
AAAAAATGCTTTATTTGTGAAATTTGTGATGCTATTGCTTTATTTGTAACCATTATAAGCTGCAATAAAC
AAGTTAACAACAACAATTGCATTCATTTTATGTTTCAGGTTCAGGGGGAGGTGTGGGAGGTTTTTTAATT
CGCGGCCGCACTCGAGATATCTAGACCCAGCTTTCTTGTACAAAGTGGTTGATATCGGTAAGCCTATCCC
TAACCCTCTCCTCGGTCTCGATTCTACGTAGTAATGAACTAGTACCGGTTAAGTCGACAATCAACGCGTT
AAGTCGACAATCAACCTCTGGATTACAAAATTTGTGAAAGATTGACTGGTATTCTTAACTATGTTGCTCC
TTTTACGCTATGTGGATACGCTGCTTTAATGCCTTTGTATCATGCTATTGCTTCCCGTATGGCTTTCATT
TTCTCCTCCTTGTATAAATCCTGGTTGCTGTCTCTTTATGAGGAGTTGTGGCCCGTTGTCAGGCAACGTG
GCGTGGTGTGCACTGTGTTTGCTGACGCAACCCCCACTGGTTGGGGCATTGCCACCACCTGTCAGCTCCT
TTCCGGGACTTTCGCTTTCCCCCTCCCTATTGCCACGGCGGAACTCATCGCCGCCTGCCTTGCCCGCTGC
TGGACAGGGGCTCGGCTGTTGGGCACTGACAATTCCGTGGTGTTGTCGGGGAAATCATCGTCCTTTCCTT
GGCTGCTCGCCTGTGTTGCCACCTGGATTCTGCGCGGGACGTCCTTCTGCTACGTCCCTTCGGCCCTCAA
TCCAGCGGACCTTCCTTCCCGCGGCCTGCTGCCGGCTCTGCGGCCTCTTCCGCGTCTTCGCCTTCGCCCT
CAGACGAGTCGGATCTCCCTTTGGGCCGCCTCCCCGCGTCGACTTTAAGACCAATGACTTACAAGGCAGC
TGTAGATCTTAGCCACTTTTTAAAAGAAAAGGGGGGACTGGAAGGGCTAATTCACTCCCAACGAAGACAA
GATCTGCTTTTTGCTTGTACTGGGTCTCTCTGGTTAGACCAGATCTGAGCCTGGGAGCTCTCTGGCTAAC
TAGGGAACCCACTGCTTAAGCCTCAATAAAGCTTGCCTTGAGTGCTTCAAGTAGTGTGTGCCCGTCTGTT
GTGTGACTCTGGTAACTAGAGATCCCTCAGACCCTTTTAGTCAGTGTGGAAAATCTCTAGCAGTACGTAT
AGTAGTTCATGTCATCTTATTATTCAGTATTTATAACTTGCAAAGAAATGAATATCAGAGAGTGAGAGGA
ACTTGTTTATTGCAGCTTATAATGGTTACAAATAAAGCAATAGCATCACAAATTTCACAAATAAAGCATT
TTTTTCACTGCATTCTAGTTGTGGTTTGTCCAAACTCATCAATGTATCTTATCATGTCTGGCTCTAGCTA
TCCCGCCCCTAACTCCGCCCATCCCGCCCCTAACTCCGCCCAGTTCCGCCCATTCTCCGCCCCATGGCTG
ACTAATTTTTTTTATTTATGCAGAGGCCGAGGCCGCCTCGGCCTCTGAGCTATTCCAGAAGTAGTGAGGA
GGCTTTTTTGGAGGCCTAGGGACGTACCCAATTCGCCCTATAGTGAGTCGTATTACGCGCGCTCACTGGC
CGTCGTTTTACAACGTCGTGACTGGGAAAACCCTGGCGTTACCCAACTTAATCGCCTTGCAGCACATCCC
CCTTTCGCCAGCTGGCGTAATAGCGAAGAGGCCCGCACCGATCGCCCTTCCCAACAGTTGCGCAGCCTGA
ATGGCGAATGGG
[124 nt withheld, positions 4843-4966]
C
[91 nt withheld, positions 4968-5058]
A
[49 nt withheld, positions 5060-5108]
CCTTTGACGTTGGAGTCCACGTTCTTT
[37 nt withheld, positions 5136-5172]
ACCCTATCTCGGTCTATTCTTTTGATTTATAAGGGATTTTGCCGATTTCGGCCTATTGGTTAAAAAATGA
GCTGATTTAACAAAAATTTAACGCGAATTTTAACAAAATATTAACGCTTACAATTTAGGTGGCACTTTTC
GGGGAAATGTGCGCGGAACCCCTATTTGTTTATTTTTCTAAATACATTCAAATATGTATCCGCTCATGAG
ACAATAACCCTGATAAATGCTTCAATAATATTGAAAAAGGAAGAGTATGAGTATTCAACATTTCCGTGTC
GCCCTTATTCCCTTTTTTGCGGCATTTTGCCTTCCTGTTTTTGCTCACCCAGAAACGCTGGTGAAAGTAA
AAGATGCTGAAGATCAGTTGGGTGCACGAGTGGGTTACATCGAACTGGATCTCAACAGCGGTAAGATCCT
TGAGAGTTTTCGCCCCGAAGAACGTTTTCCAATGATGAGCACTTTTAAAGTTCTGCTATGTGGCGCGGTA
TTATCCCGTATTGACGCCGGGCAAGAGCAACTCGGTCGCCGCATACACTATTCTCAGAATGACTTGGTTG
AGTACTCACCAGTCACAGAAAAGCATCTTACGGATGGCATGACAGTAAGAGAATTATGCAGTGCTGCCAT
AACCATGAGTGATAACACTGCGGCCAACTTACTTCTGACAACGATCGGAGGACCGAAGGAGCTAACCGCT
TTTTTGCACAACATGGGGGATCATGTAACTCGCCTTGATCGTTGGGAACCGGAGCTGAATGAAGCCATAC
CAAACGACGAGCGTGACACCACGATGCCTGTAGCAATGGCAACAACGTTGCGCAAACTATTAACTGGCGA
ACTACTTACTCTAGCTTCCCGGCAACAATTAATAGACTGGATGGAGGCGGATAAAGTTGCAGGACCACTT
CTGCGCTCGGCCCTTCCGGCTGGCTGGTTTATTGCTGATAAATCTGGAGCCGGTGAGCGTGGGTCTCGCG
GTATCATTGCAGCACTGGGGCCAGATGGTAAGCCCTCCCGTATCGTAGTTATCTACACGACGGGGAGTCA
GGCAACTATGGATGAACGAAATAGACAGATCGCTGAGATAGGTGCCTCACTGATTAAGCATTGGTAACTG
TCAGACCAAGTTTACTCATATATACTTTAGATTGATTTAAAACTTCATTTTTAATTTAAAAGGATCTAGG
TGAAGATCCTTTTTGATAATCTCATGACCAAAATCCCTTAACGTGAGTTTTCGTTCCACTGAGCGTCAGA
CCCCGTAGAAAAGATCAAAGGATCTTCTTGAGATCCTTTTTTTCTGCGCGTAATCTGCTGCTTGCAAACA
AAAAAACCACCGCTACCAGCGGTGGTTTGTTTGCCGGATCAAGAGCTACCAACTCTTTTTCCGAAGGTAA
CTGGCTTCAGCAGAGCGCAGATACCAAATACTGTTCTTCTAGTGTAGCCGTAGTTAGGCCACCACTTCAA
GAACTCTGTAGCACCGCCTACATACCTCGCTCTGCTAATCCTGTTACCAGTGGCTGCTGCCAGTGGCGAT
AAGTCGTGTCTTACCGGGTTGGACTCAAGACGATAGTTACCGGATAAGGCGCAGCGGTCGGGCTGAACGG
GGGGTTCGTGCACACAGCCCAGCTTGGAGCGAACGACCTACACCGAACTGAGATACCTACAGCGTGAGCT
ATGAGAAAGCGCCACGCTTCCCGAAGGGAGAAAGGCGGACAGGTATCCGGTAAGCGGCAGGGTCGGAACA
GGAGAGCGCACGAGGGAGCTTCCAGGGGGAAACGCCTGGTATCTTTATAGTCCTGTCGGGTTTCGCCACC
TCTGACTTGAGCGTCGATTTTTGTGATGCTCGTCAGGGGGGCGGAGCCTATGGAAAAACGCCAGCAACGC
GGCCTTTTTACGGTTCCTGGCCTTTTGCTGGCCTTTTGCTCACATGTTCTTTCCTGCGTTATCCCCTGAT
TCTGTGGATAACCGTATTACCGCCTTTGAGTGAGCTGATACCGCTCGCCGCAGCCGAACGACCGAGCGCA
GCGAGTCAGTGAGCGAGGAAGCGGAAGAGCGCCCAATACGCAAACCGCCTCTCCCCGCGCGTTGGCCGAT
TCATTAATGCAGCTGGCACGACAGGTTTCCCGACTGGAAAGCGGGCAGTGAGCGCAACGCAATTAATGTG
AGTTAGCTCACTCATTAGGCACCCCAGGCTTTACACTTTATGCTTCCGGCTCGTATGTTGTGTGGAATTG
TGAGCGGATAACAATTTCACACAGGAAACAGCTATGACCATGATTACGCCAAGCGCGCAATTAACCCTCA
CTAAAGGGAACAAAAGCTGGAGCTGCAAGCTTAATGTAGTCTTATGCAATACTCTTGTAGTCTTGCAACA
TGGTAACGATGAGTTAGCAACATGCCTTACAAGGAGAGAAAAAGCACCGTGCATGCCGATTGGTGGAAGT
AAGGTGGTACGATCGTGCCTTATTAGGAAGGCAACAGACGGGTCTGACATGGATTGGACGAACCACTGAA
TTGCCGCATTGCAGAGATATTGTATTTAAGTGCCTAGCTCGATACATAAACGGGTCTCTCTGGTTAGACC
AGATCTGAGCCTGGGAGCTCTCTGGCTAACTAGGGAACCCACTGCTTAAGCCTCAATAAAGCTTGCCTTG
AGTGCTTCAAGTAGTGTGTGCCCGTCTGTTGTGTGACTCTGGTAACTAGAGATCCCTCAGACCCTTTTAG
TCAGTGTGGAAAATCTCTAGCAGTGGCGCCCGAACAGGGACTTGAAAGCGAAAGGGAAACCAGAGGAGCT
CTCTCGACGCAGGACTCGGCTTGCTGAAGCGCGCACGGCAAGAGGCGAGGGGCGGCGACTGGTGAGTACG
CCAAAAATTTTGACTAGCGGAGGCTAGAAGGAGAGAGATGGGTGCGAGAGCGTCAGTATTAAGCGGGGGA
GAATTAGATCGCGATGGGAAAAAATTCGGTTAAGGCCAGGGGGAAAGAAAAAATATAAATTAAAACATAT
AGTATGGGCAAGCAGGGAGCTAGAACGATTCGCAGTTAATCCTGGCCTGTTAGAAACATCAGAAGGCTGT
AGACAAATACTGGGACAGCTACAACCATCCCTTCAGACAGGATCAGAAGAACTTAGATCATTATATAATA
CAGTAGCAACCCTCTATTGTGTGCATCAAAGGATAGAGATAAAAGACACCAAGGAAGCTTTAGACAAGAT
AGAGGAAGAGCAAAACAAAAGTAAGACCACCGCACAGCAAGCGGCCGCTGATCTTCAGACCTGGAGGAGG
AGATATGAGGGACAATTGGAGAAGTGAATTATATAAATATAAAGTAGTAAAAATTGAACCATTAGGAGTA
GCACCCACCAAGGCAAAGAGAAGAGTGGTGCAGAGAGAAAAAAGAGCAGTGGGAATAGGAGCTTTGTTCC
TTGGGTTCTTGGGAGCAGCAGGAAGCACTATGGGCGCAGCGTCAATGACGCTGACGGTACAGGCCAGACA
ATTATTGTCTGGTATAGTGCAGCAGCAGAACAATTTGCTGAGGGCTATTGAGGCGCAACAGCATCTGTTG
CAACTCACAGTCTGGGGCATCAAGCAGCTCCAGGCAAGAATCCTGGCTGTGGAAAGATACCTAAAGGATC
AACAGCTCCTGGGGATTTGGGGTTGCTCTGGAAAACTCATTTGCACCACTGCTGTGCCTTGGAATGCTAG
TTGGAGTAATAAATCTCTGGAACAGATTTGGAATCACACGACCTGGATGGAGTGGGACAGAGAAATTAAC
AATTACACAAGCTTAATACACTCCTTAATTGAAGAATCGCAAAACCAGCAAGAAAAGAATGAACAAGAAT
TATTGGAATTAGATAAATGGGCAAGTTTGTGGAATTGGTTTAACATAACAAATTGGCTGTGGTATATAAA
ATTATTCATAATGATAGTAGGAGGCTTGGTAGGTTTAAGAATAGTTTTTGCTGTACTTTCTATAGTGAAT
AGAGTTAGGCAGGGATATTCACCATTATCGTTTCAGACCCACCTCCCAACCCCGAGGGGACCCATGCATT
GCATCTCAATTAGTCAGCAACCAGGTGTGGAAAGTCCCCAGGCTCCCCAGCAGGCAGAAGTATGCAAAGC
ATGCGTCTCAATTAGTCAGCAACCATAGTCCCGCCCCTAACTCCGCCCATCCCGCCCCTAACTCCGCCCA
GTTCCGCCCATTCTCCGCCCCATGGCTGACTAATTTTTTTTATTTATGCAGAGGCCGAGGCCGCCTCGGC
CTCTGAGCTATTCCAGAAGTAGTGAGGAGGCTTTTTTGGAGGCCTAGGCTTTTGCAAAAAGCTTTCTAGA
GGTACCACCGGAGCTTACCATGACCGAGTACAAGCCCACGGTGCGCCTCGCCACCCGCGACGACGTCCCC
AGGGCCGTACGCACCCTCGCCGCCGCGTTCGCCGACTACCCCGCCACGCGCCACACCGTCGATCCGGACC
GCCACATCGAGCGGGTCACCGAGCTGCAAGAACTCTTCCTCACGCGCGTCGGGCTCGACATCGGCAAGGT
GTGGGTCGCGGACGACGGCGCCGCCGTGGCGGTCTGGACCACGCCGGAGAGCGTCGAAGCGGGGGCGGTG
TTCGCCGAGATCGGCCCGCGCATGGCCGAGTTGAGCGGTTCCCGGCTGGCCGCGCAGCAACAGATGGAAG
GCCTCCTGGCGCCGCACCGGCCCAAGGAGCCCGCGTGGTTCCTGGCCACCGTCGGCGTCTCGCCCGACCA
CCAGGGCAAGGGTCTGGGCAGCGCCGTCGTGCTCCCCGGAGTGGAGGCGGCCGAGCGCGCCGGGGTGCCC
GCCTTCCTGGAGACCTCCGCGCCCCGCAACCTCCCCTTCTACGAGCGGCTCGGCTTCACCGTCACCGCCG
ACGTCGAGGTGCCCGAAGGACCGCGCACCTGGTGCATGACCCGCAAGCCCGGTGCCAGTTAACGAATTCT
AGATCTTGAGACAAATGGCAGTATTCATCCACAATTTTAAAAGAAAAGGGGGGATTGGGGGGTACAGTGC
AGGGGAAAGAATAGTAGACATAATAGCAACAGACATACAAACTAAAGAATTACAAAAACAAATTACAAAA
ATTCAAAATTTTCGGGTTTATTACAGGGACAGCAGAGATCCACTTTGGCGCCGGCTCGA
